>Addgene plasmid #219924 | pCfb13186 | addgene full sequence | sequence record 436038 | Addgene NGS Result
TTCACACCGCATCAGGTGGCACTTTTCGGGGAAATGTGCGCGGAACCCCTATTTGTTTATTTTTCTAAAT
ACATTCAAATATGTATCCGCTCATGAGACAATAACCCTGATAAATGCTTCAATAATAGCACGTGAGGAGG
GCCACCATGGCCAAGTTGACCAGTGCCGTTCCGGTGCTCACCGCGCGCGACGTCGCCGGAGCGGTCGAGT
TCTGGACCGACCGGCTCGGGTTCTCCCGGGACTTCGTGGAGGACGACTTCGCCGGTGTGGTCCGGGACGA
CGTGACCCTGTTCATCAGCGCGGTCCAGGACCAGGTGGTGCCGGACAACACCCTGGCCTGGGTGTGGGTG
CGCGGCCTGGACGAGCTGTACGCCGAGTGGTCGGAGGTCGTGTCCACGAACTTCCGGGACGCCTCCGGGC
CGGCCATGACCGAGATCGGCGAGCAGCCGTGGGGGCGGGAGTTCGCCCTGCGCGACCCGGCCGGCAACTG
CGTGCACTTCGTGGCCGAGGAGCAGGACTGACACGTGCTAAAACTTCATTTTTAATTTAAAAGGATCTAG
GTGAAGATCCTTTTTGATAATCTCATGACCAAAATCCCTTAACGTGAGTTTTCGTTCCACTGAGCGTCAG
ACCCCGTAGAAAAGATCAAAGGATCTTCTTGAGATCCTTTTTTTCTGCGCGTAATCTGCTGCTTGCAAAC
AAAAAAACCACCGCTACCAGCGGTGGTTTGTTTGCCGGATCAAGAGCTACCAACTCTTTTTCCGAAGGTA
ACTGGCTTCAGCAGAGCGCAGATACCAAATACTGTTCTTCTAGTGTAGCCGTAGTTAGGCCACCACTTCA
AGAACTCTGTAGCACCGCCTACATACCTCGCTCTGCTAATCCTGTTACCAGTGGCTGCTGCCAGTGGCGA
TAAGTCGTGTCTTACCGGGTTGGACTCAAGACGATAGTTACCGGATAAGGCGCAGCGGTCGGGCTGAACG
GGGGGTTCGTGCACACAGCCCAGCTTGGAGCGAACGACCTACACCGAACTGAGATACCTACAGCGTGAGC
TATGAGAAAGCGCCACGCTTCCCGAAGGGAGAAAGGCGGACAGGTATCCGGTAAGCGGCAGGGTCGGAAC
AGGAGAGCGCACGAGGGAGCTTCCAGGGGGAAACGCCTGGTATCTTTATAGTCCTGTCGGGTTTCGCCAC
CTCTGACTTGAGCGTCGATTTTTGTGATGCTCGTCAGGGGGGCGGAGCCTATGGAAAAACGCCAGCAACG
CGGCCTTTTTACGGTTCCTGGCCTTTTGCTGGCCTTTTGCTCACATGTTCTTTCCTGCGTTATCCCCTGA
TTCTGTGGATAACCGTATTACCGCCTTTGAGTGAGCTGATACCGCTCGCCGCAGCCGAACGACCGAGCGC
AGCGAGTCAGTGAGCGAGGAAGCGGAAGAGCGCCCAATACGCAAACCGCCTCTCCCCGCGCGTTGGCCGA
TTCATTAATGCAGCTGGCACGACAGGTTTCCCGACTGGAAAGCGGGCAGTGAGCGCAACGCAATTAATGT
GAGTTAGCTCACTCATTAGGCACCCCAGGCTTTACACTTTATGCTTCCGGCTCGTATGTTGTGTGGAATT
GTGAGCGGATAACAATTTCACACAGGAAACAGCTATGACCATGATTACGCCAAGCTATTTAGGTGACACT
ATAGAATACTCAAGCTATGCATCAAGCTTGGTACCGAGCTCGGATCCACTAGTAACGGCCGCCAGTGTGC
TGGAATTCAGGCCTGAATTCGCCCTTGCTCTTCTCATTTTGAATGATTCTTATACTCAGAAGGAAATGCT
TAACGATTTCGGGTGTGAGTTGACAAGGAGAGAGAGAAAAGAAGAGGAAAGGTAATTCGGGGACGGTGGT
CTTTTATACCCTTGGCTAAAGTCCCAACCACAAAGCAAAAAAATTTTCAGTAGTCTATTTTGCGTCCGGC
ATGGGTTACCCGGATGGCCAGACAAAGAAACTAGTACAAAGTCTGAACAAGCGTAGATTCCAGACTGCAG
TACCCTACGCCCTTAACGGCAAGTGTGGGAACCGGGGGAGGTTTGATATGTGGGGAGAAGGGGGCTCTCG
CCGGGGTTGGGCCCGCTACTGGGTCAATTTGGGGTCAATTGGGGCAATTGGGGCTGTTTTTTGGGACACA
AATGCGCCGCCAACCCGGTCTCTGTCTGAAGAGCAAGGGCGAATTCTGCAGATATCCATCACACTGGCGG
CCGCTCGAGCATGCATCTAGAGGGCCCAATTCGCCCTATAGTGAGTCGTATTACAATTCACTGGCCGTCG
TTTTACAACGTCGTGACTGGGAAAACCCTGGCGTTACCCAACTTAATCGCCTTGCAGCACATCCCCCTTT
CGCCAGCTGGCGTAATAGCGAAGAGGCCCGCACCGATCGCCCTTCCCAACAGTTGCGCAGCCTATACGTA
CGGCAGTTTAAGGTTTACACCTATAAAAGAGAGAGCCGTTATCGTCTGTTTGTGGATGTACAGAGTGATA
TTATTGACACGCCGGGGCGACGGATGGTGATCCCCCTGGCCAGTGCACGTCTGCTGTCAGATAAAGTCTC
CCGTGAACTTTACCCGGTGGTGCATATCGGGGATGAAAGCTGGCGCATGATGACCACCGATATGGCCAGT
GTGCCGGTCTCCGTTATCGGGGAAGAAGTGGCTGATCTCAGCCACCGCGAAAATGACATCAAAAACGCCA
TTAACCTGATGTTCTGGGGAATATAAATGTCAGGCATGAGATTATCAAAAAGGATCTTCACCTAGATCCT
TTTCACGTAGAAAGCCAGTCCGCAGAAACGGTGCTGACCCCGGATGAATGTCAGCTACTGGGCTATCTGG
ACAAGGGAAAACGCAAGCGCAAAGAGAAAGCAGGTAGCTTGCAGTGGGCTTACATGGCGATAGCTAGACT
GGGCGGTTTTATGGACAGCAAGCGAACCGGAATTGCCAGCTGGGGCGCCCTCTGGTAAGGTTGGGAAGCC
CTGCAAAGTAAACTGGATGGCTTTCTTGCCGCCAAGGATCTGATGGCGCAGGGGATCAAGCTCTGATCAA
GAGACAGGATGAGGATCGTTTCGCATGATTGAACAAGATGGATTGCACGCAGGTTCTCCGGCCGCTTGGG
TGGAGAGGCTATTCGGCTATGACTGGGCACAACAGACAATCGGCTGCTCTGATGCCGCCGTGTTCCGGCT
GTCAGCGCAGGGGCGCCCGGTTCTTTTTGTCAAGACCGACCTGTCCGGTGCCCTGAATGAACTGCAAGAC
GAGGCAGCGCGGCTATCGTGGCTGGCCACGACGGGCGTTCCTTGCGCAGCTGTGCTCGACGTTGTCACTG
AAGCGGGAAGGGACTGGCTGCTATTGGGCGAAGTGCCGGGGCAGGATCTCCTGTCATCTCACCTTGCTCC
TGCCGAGAAAGTATCCATCATGGCTGATGCAATGCGGCGGCTGCATACGCTTGATCCGGCTACCTGCCCA
TTCGACCACCAAGCGAAACATCGCATCGAGCGAGCACGTACTCGGATGGAAGCCGGTCTTGTCGATCAGG
ATGATCTGGACGAAGAGCATCAGGGGCTCGCGCCAGCCGAACTGTTCGCCAGGCTCAAGGCGAGCATGCC
CGACGGCGAGGATCTCGTCGTGACCCATGGCGATGCCTGCTTGCCGAATATCATGGTGGAAAATGGCCGC
TTTTCTGGATTCATCGACTGTGGCCGGCTGGGTGTGGCGGACCGCTATCAGGACATAGCGTTGGCTACCC
GTGATATTGCTGAAGAGCTTGGCGGCGAATGGGCTGACCGCTTCCTCGTGCTTTACGGTATCGCCGCTCC
CGATTCGCAGCGCATCGCCTTCTATCGCCTTCTTGACGAGTTCTTCTGAATTATTAACGCTTACAATTTC
CTGATGCGGTATTTTCTCCTTACGCATCTGTGCGGTATTTCACACCGCATCAGGTGGCACTTTTCGGGGA
AATGTGCGCGGAACCCCTATTTGTTTATTTTTCTAAATACATTCAAATATGTATCCGCTCATGAGACAAT
AACCCTGATAAATGCTTCAATAATA
Features (pLannotate 1.2.2; 15 found; start..end, strand, type, name):
     39..127     +  promoter       AmpR promoter (fragment): bla
    147..521     +  CDS            BleoR: antibiotic-binding protein; Sh ble from Streptoalloteichus hindustanus; confers resistance to bleomycin, phleomycin, and Zeocin™
    659..1247    +  rep_origin     ori: high-copy-number ColE1/pMB1/pBR322/pUC origin of replication
   1430..1522    +  CDS            lacI (fragment): lac repressor; lacI; The lac repressor binds to the lac operator to inhibit transcription in E. coli. This inhibition can be relieved by adding lactose or isopropyl-β-D-thiogalactopyranoside (IPTG).
   1535..1556    +  protein_bind   CAP binding site: CAP binding activates transcription in the presence of cAMP. E. coli catabolite activator protein
   1571..1601    +  promoter       lac promoter: promoter for the E. coli lac operon
   1609..1625    +  protein_bind   lac operator: The lac repressor binds to the lac operator to inhibit transcription in E. coli. This inhibition can be relieved by adding lactose or isopropyl-β-D-thiogalactopyranoside (IPTG). lac repressor encoded by lacI
   1667..1685    +  promoter       SP6 promoter: promoter for bacteriophage SP6 RNA polymerase
   2275..2293    -  promoter       T7 promoter: promoter for bacteriophage T7 RNA polymerase
   2296..2443    +  CDS            lacZα (fragment): LacZα fragment of β-galactosidase; lacZ fragment
   2453..2756    +  CDS            ccdB (fragment): CcdB, a bacterial toxin that poisons DNA gyrase; ccdB; Plasmids containing the ccdB gene cannot be propagated in standard E. coli strains.
   2804..3073    +  CDS            tnpA (fragment): TN5P_ECOLX - Also known as tnp. Experimental evidence at protein level: Swiss-Prot protein existence level 1. Mediates transposition of transposon Tn5 by a 'cut and paste' mechanism. First, the monomeric transposase binds the 19 bp inverted DNA repeats flanking the transposon. Then, dimerization of the DNA- bound transposase creates a synaptic DNA complex. After nicking of the first DNA strand, excision of the transposon proceeds through a series of intermediates. The transposase then mediates the insertion of the transposon at a new site by strand transfer. The activity of the wild- type tran
   3105..3899    +  CDS            NeoR/KanR: aminoglycoside phosphotransferase from Tn5; aph(3')-II (or nptII); confers resistance to neomycin, kanamycin, and G418 (Geneticin®)
   3920..3970    -  misc_feature   bom (fragment): basis of mobility region from pBR322
   3997..2       +  promoter       AmpR promoter (fragment) (across the origin): bla
