[The description below was written by a language model from this plasmid's Addgene catalogue record and pLannotate feature annotations shown in this document.]
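Description:
pCfb13186 is a small (about 4.1 kb) TOPO cloning vector that serves as a promoter donor for the TUNEYALI system, a toolkit for tuning gene expression in the yeast Yarrowia lipolytica. Its insert is the Y. lipolytica TEF promoter (PrTEF), introduced by TOPO cloning and designed with overhangs for SapI, a type IIS restriction enzyme. This lets the promoter be excised with defined sticky ends and inserted into the TUNEYALI base plasmid. The automated annotation does not label the promoter itself. It most likely sits in the unannotated stretch between the SP6 and T7 phage promoters, which flank the cloning site in this type of backbone.

The rest of the plasmid is typical of a Zero Blunt-style TOPO backbone. It has a high-copy ColE1/pUC origin for propagation in E. coli, and a Tn5-derived NeoR/KanR gene that provides the kanamycin selection listed in the record. A BleoR (Sh ble) cassette could also confer Zeocin resistance. Upstream of the cloning site lie the lac promoter, lac operator and CAP binding site. Downstream are fragments of lacZα and ccdB, remnants of the lethal lacZα-ccdB fusion that selects against empty vector because an insert disrupts it.

The catalogue entry classes the plasmid as a yeast expression vector with a hygromycin marker. However, the feature table shows no hygromycin resistance gene, yeast origin or yeast marker. That field may describe the downstream TUNEYALI plasmids rather than this one. On the available evidence, pCfb13186 is best regarded as an E. coli-maintained part-storage plasmid that supplies one promoter option for high-throughput promoter swapping in Y. lipolytica metabolic engineering.
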