Addgene plasmid #219924: pCfb13186
Purpose: PrTEF with the overhangs for SapI restriction site can be insert into the base plasmid of TUNEYALI
Depositing lab: Irina Borodina. Depositing organization: Danmarks Tekniske Universitet. Publication: High-throughput metabolic engineering of Yarrowia lipolytica through gene expression tuning. Jiang W, Wang S, Ahlheit D, Fumagalli T, Yang Z, Ramanathan S, Jiang X, Weber T, Dahlin J, Borodina I. Proc Natl Acad Sci U S A. 2025 Jun 10;122(23):e2426686122. doi: 10.1073/pnas.2426686122. Epub 2025 Jun 3. PubMed 40460129.
Backbone
  Vector backbone: TOPO Vector
  Vector type: Yeast Expression
  Selectable markers: Hygromycin
Growth in bacteria
  Bacterial resistance: Kanamycin, 50 μg/mL
  Growth temperature: 37°C
  Growth strain: DH5alpha
  Copy number: High Copy
Gene/Insert
  Gene/Insert name: Promoter TEF
  Species: Yarrowia lipolytica
  Cloning method: TOPO Cloning
Terms and licenses: Academic/Nonprofit Terms; Industry Terms: Not Available to Industry
How to cite: pCfb13186 was a gift from Irina Borodina (Addgene plasmid # 219924 ; http://n2t.net/addgene:219924 ; RRID:Addgene_219924)
